Addgene plasmid #120465: EF1a_MYOG_P2A_Hygro_Barcode
Purpose: Barcoded lentiviral vector to express MYOG in mammalian cells under control of EF1a promoter. Barcoded for transcript detection in single cell RNA-seq.
Depositing lab: Prashant Mali. Depositing organization: University of California, San Diego (UCSD). Publication: Mapping Cellular Reprogramming via Pooled Overexpression Screens with Paired Fitness and Single-Cell RNA-Sequencing Readout. Parekh U, Wu Y, Zhao D, Worlikar A, Shah N, Zhang K, Mali P. Cell Syst. 2018 Nov 12. pii: S2405-4712(18)30433-2. doi: 10.1016/j.cels.2018.10.008. PubMed 30448000.
Backbone
  Vector backbone: Unknown
  Backbone size w/o insert (bp): 9514
  Vector type: Lentiviral
  Selectable markers: Hygromycin
Growth in bacteria
  Bacterial resistance: Ampicillin, 100 μg/mL
  Growth temperature: 37°C
  Growth strain: Stbl3
  Copy number: High Copy
Gene/Insert
  Gene/Insert name: MYOG
  Species: H. sapiens (human)
  Insert size (bp): 672
  Entrez Gene: MYOG (a.k.a. MYF4, bHLHc3, myf-4)
  Promoter: EF1a
  Cloning method: Gibson Cloning
  Sequencing primers: 5′ 5'-ttctcaagcctcagacagtgg-3'
Terms and licenses: Academic/Nonprofit Terms; Industry Terms: Not Available to Industry
Depositor comments: 5' cloning site: BamHI (not destroyed), 3' cloning site: BamHI (not destroyed).
How to cite: EF1a_MYOG_P2A_Hygro_Barcode was a gift from Prashant Mali (Addgene plasmid # 120465 ; http://n2t.net/addgene:120465 ; RRID:Addgene_120465)
