[The description below was written by a language model from this plasmid's Addgene catalogue record and pLannotate feature annotations shown in this document.]
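Description:
EF1a_MYOG_P2A_Hygro_Barcode is a lentiviral transfer plasmid for constitutive expression of human MYOG (myogenin, a bHLH transcriptional activator that drives skeletal muscle differentiation) in mammalian cells. The parental backbone is not named in the record. In bacteria, the plasmid is maintained through a high-copy ColE1/pUC-type origin and selected with ampicillin via AmpR. An f1 origin is also present. Outside the viral region, an SV40/EM7-driven BleoR cassette with an SV40 poly(A) signal is annotated, although the catalogue lists only hygromycin as the mammalian selectable marker.

The viral genome is transcribed from a CMV enhancer/promoter fused to a truncated HIV-1 5' LTR, an arrangement typical of Tat-independent, third-generation designs. It carries the Ψ packaging signal with a gag fragment, the RRE for Rev-dependent nuclear export, and the cPPT/CTS. A truncated 3' LTR, preceded by a loxP site, closes the genome and is followed by a bGH poly(A) signal. Within the genome, the EF-1α promoter drives the 672 bp MYOG coding sequence, followed by the hygromycin phosphotransferase gene (hph). The plasmid name indicates that the two are linked by a P2A self-cleaving peptide, so one transcript yields both proteins, though the P2A itself is not annotated in the feature table. No WPRE is annotated.

The barcode is likewise not annotated, and its position is not stated in the record. According to the stated purpose, it allows the transgene transcript to be detected in single-cell RNA-seq. This suits the vector to pooled overexpression screens, where the factor delivered to each cell is read out alongside that cell's transcriptome and fitness effects.
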