Features (pLannotate 1.2.2; 33 found; start..end, strand, type, name):
     31..83      -  misc_feature   bom (fragment): basis of mobility region from pBR322
    238..617     +  enhancer       CMV enhancer: human cytomegalovirus immediate early enhancer
    618..817     +  promoter       CMV promoter: human cytomegalovirus (CMV) immediate early promoter
    835..1015    +  LTR            5' LTR (truncated): truncated 5' long terminal repeat (LTR) from HIV-1
   1062..1187    +  misc_feature   HIV-1 Ψ: packaging signal of human immunodeficiency virus type 1
   1171..1534    +  CDS            HIV-1 gag (fragment): gag protein from human immunodeficiency virus 1; gag
   1680..1913    +  misc_feature   RRE: The Rev response element (RRE) of HIV-1 allows for Rev-dependent mRNA export from the nucleus to the cytoplasm.
   2290..2390    +  CDS            Rev (fragment): human immunodeficiency virus 1 (HIV-1) Rev protein; rev; enhances nuclear export of unspliced and incompletely spliced viral mRNAs
   2440..2557    +  misc_feature   cPPT/CTS: central polypurine tract and central termination sequence of HIV-1
   2620..2686    +  CDS            small t antigen (fragment): SV40 (simian virus 40) small t antigen
   2693..3871    +  promoter       EF-1α promoter: strong constitutive promoter for human elongation factor EF-1α
   3888..3906    +  promoter       T7 promoter: promoter for bacteriophage T7 RNA polymerase
   3926..3962    -  misc_feature   MCS (fragment): pBluescript multiple cloning site
   3970..4641    +  CDS            MYOG: MYOG_HUMAN - Also known as BHLHC3, MYF4. Experimental evidence at protein level: Swiss-Prot protein existence level 1. Acts as a transcriptional activator that promotes transcription of muscle-specific target genes and plays a role in muscle differentiation, cell cycle exit and muscle atrophy. Essential for the development of functional embryonic skeletal fiber muscle differentiation. However is dispensable for postnatal skeletal muscle growth; phosphorylation by CAMK2G inhibits its transcriptional activity in respons to muscle activity. Required for the recruitment of the FACT complex to musc
   4708..5730    +  CDS            hph: KHYB_ECOLX - Experimental evidence at protein level: Swiss-Prot protein existence level 1. The aminoglycoside phosphotransferases achieve inactivation of their antibiotic substrates by phosphorylation. Only phosphorylates hygromycin and closely related compounds such as demethyl analogs and destomycin. From Escherichia coli.
   5814..5927    +  CDS            nef (fragment): NEF_HV1LA - Experimental evidence at protein level: Swiss-Prot protein existence level 1. Extracellular Nef protein targets CD4(+) T-lymphocytes for apoptosis by interacting with CXCR4 surface receptors. From Human immunodeficiency virus type 1 group M subtype B (isolate Lai) (HIV-1).
   5925..5958    +  protein_bind   loxP: Cre-mediated recombination occurs in the 8-bp core sequence (GCATACAT). Cre recombinase
   5983..6163    +  LTR            5' LTR (truncated): truncated 5' long terminal repeat (LTR) from HIV-1
   6195..6419    +  polyA_signal   bGH poly(A) signal: bovine growth hormone polyadenylation signal
   6423..6444    +  promoter       SV40 promoter (fragment): SV40 enhancer and early promoter
   6465..6893    +  rep_origin     f1 ori (sequence partly withheld): f1 bacteriophage origin of replication; arrow indicates direction of (+) strand synthesis
   6907..7236    +  promoter       SV40 promoter: SV40 enhancer and early promoter
   7284..7331    +  promoter       EM7 promoter: synthetic bacterial promoter&nbsp
   7350..7724    +  CDS            BleoR: antibiotic-binding protein; Sh ble from Streptoalloteichus hindustanus; confers resistance to bleomycin, phleomycin, and Zeocin™
   7734..7859    +  CDS            ble (fragment): BLE_KLEPN - Experimental evidence at protein level: Swiss-Prot protein existence level 1. Binding protein with a strong affinity to the bleomycin family of antibiotics. Binds to CL990; an antimitotic-antibiotic compound. From Klebsiella pneumoniae.
   7854..7975    +  polyA_signal   SV40 poly(A) signal: SV40 polyadenylation signal
   8048..8064    -  protein_bind   lac operator: The lac repressor binds to the lac operator to inhibit transcription in E. coli. This inhibition can be relieved by adding lactose or isopropyl-β-D-thiogalactopyranoside (IPTG). lac repressor encoded by lacI
   8072..8102    -  promoter       lac promoter: promoter for the E. coli lac operon
   8117..8138    -  protein_bind   CAP binding site: CAP binding activates transcription in the presence of cAMP. E. coli catabolite activator protein
   8151..8243    -  CDS            lacI (fragment): lac repressor; lacI; The lac repressor binds to the lac operator to inhibit transcription in E. coli. This inhibition can be relieved by adding lactose or isopropyl-β-D-thiogalactopyranoside (IPTG).
   8426..9014    -  rep_origin     ori: high-copy-number ColE1/pMB1/pBR322/pUC origin of replication
   9185..10045   -  CDS            AmpR: β-lactamase; bla; confers resistance to ampicillin, carbenicillin, and related antibiotics
  10046..10150   -  promoter       AmpR promoter: bla
>Addgene plasmid #120465 | EF1a_MYOG_P2A_Hygro_Barcode | addgene full sequence | sequence record 234624 | Addgene NGS Result
GTCGACGGATCGGGAGATCTCCCGATCCCCTATGGTGCACTCTCAGTACAATCTGCTCTGATGCCGCATA
GTTAAGCCAGTATCTGCTCCCTGCTTGTGTGTTGGAGGTCGCTGAGTAGTGCGCGAGCAAAATTTAAGCT
ACAACAAGGCAAGGCTTGACCGACAATTGCATGAAGAATCTGCTTAGGGTTAGGCGTTTTGCGCTGCTTC
GCGATGTACGGGCCAGATATACGCGTTGACATTGATTATTGACTAGTTATTAATAGTAATCAATTACGGG
GTCATTAGTTCATAGCCCATATATGGAGTTCCGCGTTACATAACTTACGGTAAATGGCCCGCCTGGCTGA
CCGCCCAACGACCCCCGCCCATTGACGTCAATAATGACGTATGTTCCCATAGTAACGCCAATAGGGACTT
TCCATTGACGTCAATGGGTGGAGTATTTACGGTAAACTGCCCACTTGGCAGTACATCAAGTGTATCATAT
GCCAAGTACGCCCCCTATTGACGTCAATGACGGTAAATGGCCCGCCTGGCATTATGCCCAGTACATGACC
TTATGGGACTTTCCTACTTGGCAGTACATCTACGTATTAGTCATCGCTATTACCATGGTGATGCGGTTTT
GGCAGTACATCAATGGGCGTGGATAGCGGTTTGACTCACGGGGATTTCCAAGTCTCCACCCCATTGACGT
CAATGGGAGTTTGTTTTGGCACCAAAATCAACGGGACTTTCCAAAATGTCGTAACAACTCCGCCCCATTG
ACGCAAATGGGCGGTAGGCGTGTACGGTGGGAGGTCTATATAAGCAGCGCGTTTTGCCTGTACTGGGTCT
CTCTGGTTAGACCAGATCTGAGCCTGGGAGCTCTCTGGCTAACTAGGGAACCCACTGCTTAAGCCTCAAT
AAAGCTTGCCTTGAGTGCTTCAAGTAGTGTGTGCCCGTCTGTTGTGTGACTCTGGTAACTAGAGATCCCT
CAGACCCTTTTAGTCAGTGTGGAAAATCTCTAGCAGTGGCGCCCGAACAGGGACTTGAAAGCGAAAGGGA
AACCAGAGGAGCTCTCTCGACGCAGGACTCGGCTTGCTGAAGCGCGCACGGCAAGAGGCGAGGGGCGGCG
ACTGGTGAGTACGCCAAAAATTTTGACTAGCGGAGGCTAGAAGGAGAGAGATGGGTGCGAGAGCGTCAGT
ATTAAGCGGGGGAGAATTAGATCGCGATGGGAAAAAATTCGGTTAAGGCCAGGGGGAAAGAAAAAATATA
AATTAAAACATATAGTATGGGCAAGCAGGGAGCTAGAACGATTCGCAGTTAATCCTGGCCTGTTAGAAAC
ATCAGAAGGCTGTAGACAAATACTGGGACAGCTACAACCATCCCTTCAGACAGGATCAGAAGAACTTAGA
TCATTATATAATACAGTAGCAACCCTCTATTGTGTGCATCAAAGGATAGAGATAAAAGACACCAAGGAAG
CTTTAGACAAGATAGAGGAAGAGCAAAACAAAAGTAAGACCACCGCACAGCAAGCGGCCGCTGATCTTCA
GACCTGGAGGAGGAGATATGAGGGACAATTGGAGAAGTGAATTATATAAATATAAAGTAGTAAAAATTGA
ACCATTAGGAGTAGCACCCACCAAGGCAAAGAGAAGAGTGGTGCAGAGAGAAAAAAGAGCAGTGGGAATA
GGAGCTTTGTTCCTTGGGTTCTTGGGAGCAGCAGGAAGCACTATGGGCGCAGCGTCAATGACGCTGACGG
TACAGGCCAGACAATTATTGTCTGGTATAGTGCAGCAGCAGAACAATTTGCTGAGGGCTATTGAGGCGCA
ACAGCATCTGTTGCAACTCACAGTCTGGGGCATCAAGCAGCTCCAGGCAAGAATCCTGGCTGTGGAAAGA
TACCTAAAGGATCAACAGCTCCTGGGGATTTGGGGTTGCTCTGGAAAACTCATTTGCACCACTGCTGTGC
CTTGGAATGCTAGTTGGAGTAATAAATCTCTGGAACAGATTTGGAATCACACGACCTGGATGGAGTGGGA
CAGAGAAATTAACAATTACACAAGCTTAATACACTCCTTAATTGAAGAATCGCAAAACCAGCAAGAAAAG
AATGAACAAGAATTATTGGAATTAGATAAATGGGCAAGTTTGTGGAATTGGTTTAACATAACAAATTGGC
TGTGGTATATAAAATTATTCATAATGATAGTAGGAGGCTTGGTAGGTTTAAGAATAGTTTTTGCTGTACT
TTCTATAGTGAATAGAGTTAGGCAGGGATATTCACCATTATCGTTTCAGACCCACCTCCCAACCCCGAGG
GGACCCGACAGGCCCGAAGGAATAGAAGAAGAAGGTGGAGAGAGAGACAGAGACAGATCCATTCGATTAG
TGAACGGATCGGCACTGCGTGCGCCAATTCTGCAGACAAATGGCAGTATTCATCCACAATTTTAAAAGAA
AAGGGGGGATTGGGGGGTACAGTGCAGGGGAAAGAATAGTAGACATAATAGCAACAGACATACAAACTAA
AGAATTACAAAAACAAATTACAAAAATTCAAAATTTTCGGGTTTATTACAGGGACAGCAGAGATCCAGTT
TGGTTAATTAATCGATAAGCTTTGCAAAGATGGATAAAGTTTTAAACAGAGAGGAATCTTTGCAGCTAAT
GGACCTTCTAGGTCTTGAAAGGAGTGGGAATTGGCTCCGGTGCCCGTCAGTGGGCAGAGCGCACATCGCC
CACAGTCCCCGAGAAGTTGGGGGGAGGGGTCGGCAATTGAACCGGTGCCTAGAGAAGGTGGCGCGGGGTA
AACTGGGAAAGTGATGTCGTGTACTGGCTCCGCCTTTTTCCCGAGGGTGGGGGAGAACCGTATATAAGTG
CAGTAGTCGCCGTGAACGTTCTTTTTCGCAACGGGTTTGCCGCCAGAACACAGGTAAGTGCCGTGTGTGG
TTCCCGCGGGCCTGGCCTCTTTACGGGTTATGGCCCTTGCGTGCCTTGAATTACTTCCACCTGGCTGCAG
TACGTGATTCTTGATCCCGAGCTTCGGGTTGGAAGTGGGTGGGAGAGTTCGAGGCCTTGCGCTTAAGGAG
CCCCTTCGCCTCGTGCTTGAGTTGAGGCCTGGCCTGGGCGCTGGGGCCGCCGCGTGCGAATCTGGTGGCA
CCTTCGCGCCTGTCTCGCTGCTTTCGATAAGTCTCTAGCCATTTAAAATTTTTGATGACCTGCTGCGACG
CTTTTTTTCTGGCAAGATAGTCTTGTAAATGCGGGCCAAGATCTGCACACTGGTATTTCGGTTTTTGGGG
CCGCGGGCGGCGACGGGGCCCGTGCGTCCCAGCGCACATGTTCGGCGAGGCGGGGCCTGCGAGCGCGGCC
ACCGAGAATCGGACGGGGGTAGTCTCAAGCTGGCCGGCCTGCTCTGGTGCCTGGCCTCGCGCCGCCGTGT
ATCGCCCCGCCCTGGGCGGCAAGGCTGGCCCGGTCGGCACCAGTTGCGTGAGCGGAAAGATGGCCGCTTC
CCGGCCCTGCTGCAGGGAGCTCAAAATGGAGGACGCGGCGCTCGGGAGAGCGGGCGGGTGAGTCACCCAC
ACAAAGGAAAAGGGCCTTTCCGTCCTCAGCCGTCGCTTCATGTGACTCCACGGAGTACCGGGCGCCGTCC
AGGCACCTCGATTAGTTCTCGAGCTTTTGGAGTACGTCGTCTTTAGGTTGGGGGGAGGGGTTTTATGCGA
TGGAGTTTCCCCACACTGAGTGGGTGGAGACTGAAGTTAGGCCAGCTTGGCACTTGATGTAATTCTCCTT
GGAATTTGCCCTTTTTGAGTTTGGATCTTGGTTCATTCTCAAGCCTCAGACAGTGGTTCAAAGTTTTTTT
CTTCCATTTCAGGTGTCGTGAGGAATTAGCTTGGTACTAATACGACTCACTATAGGGAGACCCAAGCTGG
CTAGGTAAGCTTGATATCGAATTCCTGCAGCCCGGGGGATCCCGCCACCATGGAGCTGTATGAGACATCC
CCCTACTTCTACCAGGAACCCCGCTTCTATGATGGGGAAAACTACCTGCCTGTCCACCTCCAGGGCTTCG
AACCACCAGGCTACGAGCGGACGGAGCTCACCCTGAGCCCCGAGGCCCCAGGGCCCCTTGAGGACAAGGG
GCTGGGGACCCCCGAGCACTGTCCAGGCCAGTGCCTGCCGTGGGCGTGTAAGGTGTGTAAGAGGAAGTCG
GTGTCCGTGGACCGGCGGCGGGCGGCCACACTGAGGGAGAAGCGCAGGCTCAAGAAGGTGAATGAGGCCT
TCGAGGCCCTGAAGAGAAGCACCCTGCTCAACCCCAACCAGCGGCTGCCCAAGGTGGAGATCCTGCGCAG
TGCCATCCAGTACATCGAGCGCCTCCAGGCCCTGCTCAGCTCCCTCAACCAGGAGGAGCGTGACCTCCGC
TACCGGGGCGGGGGCGGGCCCCAGCCAGGGGTGCCCAGCGAATGCAGCTCTCACAGCGCCTCCTGCAGTC
CAGAGTGGGGCAGTGCACTGGAGTTCAGCGCCAACCCAGGGGATCATCTGCTCACGGCTGACCCTACAGA
TGCCCACAACCTGCACTCCCTCACCTCCATCGTGGACAGCATCACAGTGGAAGATGTGTCTGTGGCCTTC
CCAGATGAAACCATGCCCAACGGATCCGGCGCAACAAACTTCTCTCTGCTGAAACAAGCCGGAGATGTCG
AAGAGAATCCTGGACCGATGAAAAAGCCTGAACTCACCGCGACGTCTGTCGAGAAGTTTCTGATCGAAAA
GTTCGACAGCGTCTCCGACCTGATGCAGCTCTCGGAGGGCGAAGAATCTCGTGCTTTCAGCTTCGATGTA
GGAGGGCGTGGATATGTCCTGCGGGTAAATAGCTGCGCCGATGGTTTCTACAAAGATCGTTATGTTTATC
GGCACTTTGCATCGGCCGCGCTCCCGATTCCGGAAGTGCTTGACATTGGGGAATTCAGCGAGAGCCTGAC
CTATTGCATCTCCCGCCGTGCACAGGGTGTCACGTTGCAAGACCTGCCTGAAACCGAACTGCCCGCTGTT
CTGCAGCCGGTCGCGGAGGCCATGGATGCGATCGCTGCGGCCGATCTTAGCCAGACGAGCGGGTTCGGCC
CATTCGGACCGCAAGGAATCGGTCAATACACTACATGGCGTGATTTCATATGCGCGATTGCTGATCCCCA
TGTGTATCACTGGCAAACTGTGATGGACGACACCGTCAGTGCGTCCGTCGCGCAGGCTCTCGATGAGCTG
ATGCTTTGGGCCGAGGACTGCCCCGAAGTCCGGCACCTCGTGCACGCGGATTTCGGCTCCAACAATGTCC
TGACGGACAATGGCCGCATAACAGCGGTCATTGACTGGAGCGAGGCGATGTTCGGGGATTCCCAATACGA
GGTCGCCAACATCTTCTTCTGGAGGCCGTGGTTGGCTTGTATGGAGCAGCAGACGCGCTACTTCGAGCGG
AGGCATCCGGAGCTTGCAGGATCGCCGCGGCTCCGGGCGTATATGCTCCGCATTGGTCTTGACCAACTCT
ATCAGAGCTTGGTTGACGGCAATTTCGATGATGCAGCTTGGGCGCAGGGTCGATGCGACGCAATCGTCCG
ATCCGGAGCCGGGACTGTCGGGCGTACACAAATCGCCCGCAGAAGCGCGGCCGTCTGGACCGATGGCTGT
GTAGAAGTACTCGCCGATAGTGGAAACCGACGCCCCAGCACTCGTCCGAGGGCAAAGGAATAAGTTAGAA
CTATTTCCTGGCTGTTACGCGTTGTCTAAGTATAGTTAAGGCTACTGACGGGCTTGTTAAACAGTGAACC
GCCCGCCCCACGACCCGCAGCGCCCGACCGAAAGGAGCGCACGACCCCATGCATCGAACAAAAGAAAAGG
GGGGACTGGAAGGGCTAATTCACTCCCAACGAAGACAAGATATCATAACTTCGTATAGCATACATTATAC
GAAGTTATCGGCTAGCTGGTCCGGACTGTACTGGGTCTCTCTGGTTAGACCAGATCTGAGCCTGGGAGCT
CTCTGGCTAACTAGGGAACCCACTGCTTAAGCCTCAATAAAGCTTGCCTTGAGTGCTTCAAGTAGTGTGT
GCCCGTCTGTTGTGTGACTCTGGTAACTAGAGATCCCTCAGACCCTTTTAGTCAGTGTGGAAAATCTCTA
GCAGGGCCCGTTTAAACCCGCTGATCAGCCTCGACTGTGCCTTCTAGTTGCCAGCCATCTGTTGTTTGCC
CCTCCCCCGTGCCTTCCTTGACCCTGGAAGGTGCCACTCCCACTGTCCTTTCCTAATAAAATGAGGAAAT
TGCATCGCATTGTCTGAGTAGGTGTCATTCTATTCTGGGGGGTGGGGTGGGGCAGGACAGCAAGGGGGAG
GATTGGGAAGACAATAGCAGGCATGCTGGGGATGCGGTGGGCTCTATGGCTTCTGAGGCGGAAAGAACCA
GCTGGGGCTCTAGGGGGTATCCCC
[124 nt withheld, positions 6465-6588]
C
[91 nt withheld, positions 6590-6680]
A
[49 nt withheld, positions 6682-6730]
CCTTTGACGTTGGAGTCCACGTTCTTT
[37 nt withheld, positions 6758-6794]
ACCCTATCTCGGTCTATTCTTTTGATTTATAAGGGATTTTGCCGATTTCGGCCTATTGGTTAAAAAATGA
GCTGATTTAACAAAAATTTAACGCGAATTAATTCTGTGGAATGTGTGTCAGTTAGGGTGTGGAAAGTCCC
CAGGCTCCCCAGCAGGCAGAAGTATGCAAAGCATGCATCTCAATTAGTCAGCAACCAGGTGTGGAAAGTC
CCCAGGCTCCCCAGCAGGCAGAAGTATGCAAAGCATGCATCTCAATTAGTCAGCAACCATAGTCCCGCCC
CTAACTCCGCCCATCCCGCCCCTAACTCCGCCCAGTTCCGCCCATTCTCCGCCCCATGGCTGACTAATTT
TTTTTATTTATGCAGAGGCCGAGGCCGCCTCTGCCTCTGAGCTATTCCAGAAGTAGTGAGGAGGCTTTTT
TGGAGGCCTAGGCTTTTGCAAAAAGCTCCCGGGAGCTTGTATATCCATTTTCGGATCTGATCAGCACGTG
TTGACAATTAATCATCGGCATAGTATATCGGCATAGTATAATACGACAAGGTGAGGAACTAAACCATGGC
CAAGTTGACCAGTGCCGTTCCGGTGCTCACCGCGCGCGACGTCGCCGGAGCGGTCGAGTTCTGGACCGAC
CGGCTCGGGTTCTCCCGGGACTTCGTGGAGGACGACTTCGCCGGTGTGGTCCGGGACGACGTGACCCTGT
TCATCAGCGCGGTCCAGGACCAGGTGGTGCCGGACAACACCCTGGCCTGGGTGTGGGTGCGCGGCCTGGA
CGAGCTGTACGCCGAGTGGTCGGAGGTCGTGTCCACGAACTTCCGGGACGCCTCCGGGCCGGCCATGACC
GAGATCGGCGAGCAGCCGTGGGGGCGGGAGTTCGCCCTGCGCGACCCGGCCGGCAACTGCGTGCACTTCG
TGGCCGAGGAGCAGGACTGACACGTGCTACGAGATTTCGATTCCACCGCCGCCTTCTATGAAAGGTTGGG
CTTCGGAATCGTTTTCCGGGACGCCGGCTGGATGATCCTCCAGCGCGGGGATCTCATGCTGGAGTTCTTC
GCCCACCCCAACTTGTTTATTGCAGCTTATAATGGTTACAAATAAAGCAATAGCATCACAAATTTCACAA
ATAAAGCATTTTTTTCACTGCATTCTAGTTGTGGTTTGTCCAAACTCATCAATGTATCTTATCATGTCTG
TATACCGTCGACCTCTAGCTAGAGCTTGGCGTAATCATGGTCATAGCTGTTTCCTGTGTGAAATTGTTAT
CCGCTCACAATTCCACACAACATACGAGCCGGAAGCATAAAGTGTAAAGCCTGGGGTGCCTAATGAGTGA
GCTAACTCACATTAATTGCGTTGCGCTCACTGCCCGCTTTCCAGTCGGGAAACCTGTCGTGCCAGCTGCA
TTAATGAATCGGCCAACGCGCGGGGAGAGGCGGTTTGCGTATTGGGCGCTCTTCCGCTTCCTCGCTCACT
GACTCGCTGCGCTCGGTCGTTCGGCTGCGGCGAGCGGTATCAGCTCACTCAAAGGCGGTAATACGGTTAT
CCACAGAATCAGGGGATAACGCAGGAAAGAACATGTGAGCAAAAGGCCAGCAAAAGGCCAGGAACCGTAA
AAAGGCCGCGTTGCTGGCGTTTTTCCATAGGCTCCGCCCCCCTGACGAGCATCACAAAAATCGACGCTCA
AGTCAGAGGTGGCGAAACCCGACAGGACTATAAAGATACCAGGCGTTTCCCCCTGGAAGCTCCCTCGTGC
GCTCTCCTGTTCCGACCCTGCCGCTTACCGGATACCTGTCCGCCTTTCTCCCTTCGGGAAGCGTGGCGCT
TTCTCATAGCTCACGCTGTAGGTATCTCAGTTCGGTGTAGGTCGTTCGCTCCAAGCTGGGCTGTGTGCAC
GAACCCCCCGTTCAGCCCGACCGCTGCGCCTTATCCGGTAACTATCGTCTTGAGTCCAACCCGGTAAGAC
ACGACTTATCGCCACTGGCAGCAGCCACTGGTAACAGGATTAGCAGAGCGAGGTATGTAGGCGGTGCTAC
AGAGTTCTTGAAGTGGTGGCCTAACTACGGCTACACTAGAAGAACAGTATTTGGTATCTGCGCTCTGCTG
AAGCCAGTTACCTTCGGAAAAAGAGTTGGTAGCTCTTGATCCGGCAAACAAACCACCGCTGGTAGCGGTG
GTTTTTTTGTTTGCAAGCAGCAGATTACGCGCAGAAAAAAAGGATCTCAAGAAGATCCTTTGATCTTTTC
TACGGGGTCTGACGCTCAGTGGAACGAAAACTCACGTTAAGGGATTTTGGTCATGAGATTATCAAAAAGG
ATCTTCACCTAGATCCTTTTAAATTAAAAATGAAGTTTTAAATCAATCTAAAGTATATATGAGTAAACTT
GGTCTGACAGTTACCAATGCTTAATCAGTGAGGCACCTATCTCAGCGATCTGTCTATTTCGTTCATCCAT
AGTTGCCTGACTCCCCGTCGTGTAGATAACTACGATACGGGAGGGCTTACCATCTGGCCCCAGTGCTGCA
ATGATACCGCGAGACCCACGCTCACCGGCTCCAGATTTATCAGCAATAAACCAGCCAGCCGGAAGGGCCG
AGCGCAGAAGTGGTCCTGCAACTTTATCCGCCTCCATCCAGTCTATTAATTGTTGCCGGGAAGCTAGAGT
AAGTAGTTCGCCAGTTAATAGTTTGCGCAACGTTGTTGCCATTGCTACAGGCATCGTGGTGTCACGCTCG
TCGTTTGGTATGGCTTCATTCAGCTCCGGTTCCCAACGATCAAGGCGAGTTACATGATCCCCCATGTTGT
GCAAAAAAGCGGTTAGCTCCTTCGGTCCTCCGATCGTTGTCAGAAGTAAGTTGGCCGCAGTGTTATCACT
CATGGTTATGGCAGCACTGCATAATTCTCTTACTGTCATGCCATCCGTAAGATGCTTTTCTGTGACTGGT
GAGTACTCAACCAAGTCATTCTGAGAATAGTGTATGCGGCGACCGAGTTGCTCTTGCCCGGCGTCAATAC
GGGATAATACCGCGCCACATAGCAGAACTTTAAAAGTGCTCATCATTGGAAAACGTTCTTCGGGGCGAAA
ACTCTCAAGGATCTTACCGCTGTTGAGATCCAGTTCGATGTAACCCACTCGTGCACCCAACTGATCTTCA
GCATCTTTTACTTTCACCAGCGTTTCTGGGTGAGCAAAAACAGGAAGGCAAAATGCCGCAAAAAAGGGAA
TAAGGGCGACACGGAAATGTTGAATACTCATACTCTTCCTTTTTCAATATTATTGAAGCATTTATCAGGG
TTATTGTCTCATGAGCGGATACATATTTGAATGTATTTAGAAAAATAAACAAATAGGGGTTCCGCGCACA
TTTCCCCGAAAAGTGCCACCTGAC
