>Addgene plasmid #120465 | EF1a_MYOG_P2A_Hygro_Barcode | depositor partial sequence | sequence record 228763 | MYOG gene
ATGGAGCTGTATGAGACATCCCCCTACTTCTACCAGGAACCCCGCTTCTATGATGGGGAAAACTACCTGC
CTGTCCACCTCCAGGGCTTCGAACCACCAGGCTACGAGCGGACGGAGCTCACCCTGAGCCCCGAGGCCCC
AGGGCCCCTTGAGGACAAGGGGCTGGGGACCCCCGAGCACTGTCCAGGCCAGTGCCTGCCGTGGGCGTGT
AAGGTGTGTAAGAGGAAGTCGGTGTCCGTGGACCGGCGGCGGGCGGCCACACTGAGGGAGAAGCGCAGGC
TCAAGAAGGTGAATGAGGCCTTCGAGGCCCTGAAGAGAAGCACCCTGCTCAACCCCAACCAGCGGCTGCC
CAAGGTGGAGATCCTGCGCAGTGCCATCCAGTACATCGAGCGCCTCCAGGCCCTGCTCAGCTCCCTCAAC
CAGGAGGAGCGTGACCTCCGCTACCGGGGCGGGGGCGGGCCCCAGCCAGGGGTGCCCAGCGAATGCAGCT
CTCACAGCGCCTCCTGCAGTCCAGAGTGGGGCAGTGCACTGGAGTTCAGCGCCAACCCAGGGGATCATCT
GCTCACGGCTGACCCTACAGATGCCCACAACCTGCACTCCCTCACCTCCATCGTGGACAGCATCACAGTG
GAAGATGTGTCTGTGGCCTTCCCAGATGAAACCATGCCCAAC
