>Addgene plasmid #120465 | EF1a_MYOG_P2A_Hygro_Barcode | depositor partial sequence | sequence record 228764 | MYOG barcode
TTGTCTAAGTATAGTTAAGG
